>Addgene plasmid #54670 | mKOet-C1 | depositor partial sequence | sequence record 85067 | insert sequence
GCCCCATTGACGCAAATGGGCGGTAGGCGTGTACGGTGGGAGGTCTATATAAGCAGAGCTGGTTTAGTGA
ACCGTCAGATCCGCTAGCGCTACCGGTCGCCACCATGGTGAGCAAGGGCGAGGAGAATAACATGGCCGTG
ATTAAACCAGAGATGAAGATGAGGTACTACATGGACGGCTCCGTCAATGGGCATGAGTTCACAATTGAAG
GTGAAGGCACAGGCAGACCTTACGAGGGACATCAAGAGATGACACTACGCGTCACAATGGCCAAGGGCGG
GCCAATGCCTTTCGCGTTTGACTTAGTGTCACACGTGTTCTGTTACGGCCACAGACCTTTTACTAAATAT
CCAGAAGAGATACCAGACTATTTCAAACAAGCATTTCCTGAAGGCCTGTCATGGGAAAGGTCGTTGGAGT
TCGAAGATGGTGGGTCCGCTTCAGTCAGTGCGCATATAAGCCTTAGAGGAAACACCTTCTACCACAAATC
CAAATTTACTGGGGTTAACTTTCCTGCCGATGGTCCTATCATGCAAAACCAAAGTGTTGATTGGGAGCCA
TCAACCGAGAAAATTACTGCCAGCGACGGAGTTCTGAAGGGTGATGTTACGATGTACCTAAAACTTGAAG
GAGGCGGCAATCACAAATGCCAATTCAAGACTACTTACAAGGCGGCAAAAAAGATTCTTAAAATGCCAGG
AAGCCATTACATCAGCCATCGCCTCGTCAGGAAAACCGAAGGCAACATTACTGAGCTGGTAGAAGATGCA
GTAGCTCATTCCGGCGGCATGGACGAGCTGTACAAGTCCGGACTCAGATCTCGAGCTCAAGCTTCGAATT
CTGCAGTCGACGGTACCGCGGGCCCGGGATCCACCGGATCTAGATAACTGATCATAATCAGCCATACCAC
ATTTGTAGAGGTTTTACTTGCTTTAAAAAACCTCCCACACCTCCCCCTGAACCTGAAACATAAATGAATG
CAATTGTTGTTGTT
