>Addgene plasmid #54670 | mKOet-C1 | addgene partial sequence | sequence record 90594 | CMV-F 5'-CGCAAATGGGCGGTAGGCGTG-3'
GTGAACCGTCAGATCCGCTAGCGCTACCGGTCGCCACCATGGTGAGCAAGGGCGAGGAGAATAACATGGC
CGTGATTAAACCAGAGATGAAGATGAGGTACTACATGGACGGCTCCGTCAATGGGCATGAGTTCACAATT
GAAGGTGAAGGCACAGGCAGACCTTACGAGGGACATCAAGAGATGACACTACGCGTCACAATGGCCAAGG
GCGGGCCAATGCCTTTCGCGTTTGACTTAGTGTCACACGTGTTCTGTTACGGCCACAGACCTTTTACTAA
ATATCCAGAAGAGATACCAGACTATTTCAAACAAGCATTTCCTGAAGGCCTGTCATGGGAAAGGTCGTTG
GAGTTCGAAGATGGTGGGTCCGCTTCAGTCAGTGCGCATATAAGCCTTAGAGGAAACACCTTCTACCACA
AATCCAAATTTACTGGGGTTAACTTTCCTGCCGATGGTCCTATCATGCAAAACCAAAGTGTTGATTGGGA
GCCATCAACCGAGAAAATTACTGCCAGCGACGGAGTTCTGAAGGGTGATGTTACGATGTACCTAAAACTT
GAAGGAGGCGGCAATCACAAATGCCAATTCAAGACTACTTACAAGGCGGCAAAAAAGATTCTTAAAATGC
CAGGAAGCCATTACATCAGCCATCGCCTCGTCAGGAAAACCGAAGGCAACATTACTGAGCTGGTAGAAGA
TGCAGTAGCTCATTCCGGCGGCATGGACGAGCTGTACAAGTCCGGACTCAGATCTCGAGCTCAAGCTTCG
AATTCTGCAGTCGACGGTACCGCGGGCCCGGGATCCACCGGATCTAGATAACTGATCATAATCAGCCATA
CCACATTTGTAGAGGTT
