[The description below was written by a language model from this plasmid's Addgene catalogue record.]
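Description:
mKOet-C1 is an empty mammalian expression backbone of about 4.75 kb, designed as a "C1"-style cloning vector for making fluorescent fusion proteins. It carries no insert. The backbone instead encodes the orange fluorescent protein mKOet, positioned so that it forms the N-terminal tag of whatever coding sequence is cloned in frame downstream of it. According to the depositor's comments, mKOet is monomeric Kusabira Orange (mKO) modified to carry the 11 N-terminal and 8 C-terminal amino acids of EGFP. The recorded spectral properties are an excitation maximum of 548 nm and an emission maximum of 561 nm.

The plasmid is propagated in E. coli as a high-copy plasmid under kanamycin selection. In mammalian cells it provides a neomycin resistance marker, so transfected cells or stable lines can be selected with G418. The record does not state the promoter driving mKOet, the polyadenylation signal, the origin of replication or the composition of the multiple cloning site, and no feature table is provided to confirm these elements.

Typical use is to insert a gene of interest after the mKOet coding sequence to produce an N-terminally tagged fusion, which allows protein localization and dynamics to be followed by fluorescence microscopy in the orange channel. The unmodified vector can also express mKOet alone, for example as a control or transfection marker. The record lists it as available under academic and nonprofit terms only.
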