Addgene plasmid #54670: mKOet-C1
Purpose: (Empty Backbone) Localization: C1 Cloning Vector, Excitation: 548, Emission: 561
Depositing lab: Michael Davidson. Depositing organization: Florida State University, Tallahassee.
Backbone
  Vector backbone: mKOet-C1
  Backbone size (bp): 4750
  Vector type: Mammalian Expression
  Selectable markers: Neomycin (select with G418)
  Tag / fusion protein: mKOet (N terminal on backbone)
Growth in bacteria
  Bacterial resistance: Kanamycin, 50 μg/mL
  Growth temperature: 37°C
  Growth strain: DH5alpha
  Copy number: High Copy
Gene/Insert
  Gene/Insert name: None
  Tag / fusion protein: mKOet (N terminal on backbone)
Terms and licenses: Academic/Nonprofit Terms; Industry Terms: Not Available to Industry
Depositor comments: mKO with EGFP 11 N-terminal AAs and 8 C-terminal AAs. Excitation = 548; Emission = 561
How to cite: mKOet-C1 was a gift from Michael Davidson (Addgene plasmid # 54670 ; http://n2t.net/addgene:54670 ; RRID:Addgene_54670)
